>Addgene plasmid #205191 | pHR-flag-GFP-JAM-B | addgene full sequence | sequence record 405263 | Addgene NGS Result
CCTTTTGCTGGCCTTTTGCTCACATGTTCTTTCCTGCGTTATCCCCTGATTCTGTGGATAACCGTATTAC
CGCCTTTGAGTGAGCTGATACCGCTCGCCGCAGCCGAACGACCGAGCGCAGCGAGTCAGTGAGCGAGGAA
GCGGAAGAGCGCCCAATACGCAAACCGCCTCTCCCCGCGCGTTGGCCGATTCATTAATGCAGCTGTGGAA
TGTGTGTCAGTTAGGGTGTGGAAAGTCCCCAGGCTCCCCAGCAGGCAGAAGTATGCAAAGCATGCATCTC
AATTAGTCAGCAACCAGGTGTGGAAAGTCCCCAGGCTCCCCAGCAGGCAGAAGTATGCAAAGCATGCATC
TCAATTAGTCAGCAACCATAGTCCCGCCCCTAACTCCGCCCATCCCGCCCCTAACTCCGCCCAGTTCCGC
CCATTCTCCGCCCCATGGCTGACTAATTTTTTTTATTTATGCAGAGGCCGAGGCCGCCTCGGCCTCTGAG
CTATTCCAGAAGTAGTGAGGAGGCTTTTTTGGAGGCCTAGGCTTTTGCAAAAAGCTTGGACACAAGACAG
GCTTGCGAGATATGTTTGAGAATACCACTTTATCCCGCGTCAGGGAGAGGCAGTGCGTAAAAAGACGCGG
ACTCATGTGAAATACTGGTTTTTAGTGCGCCAGATCTCTATAATCTCGCGCAACCTATTTTCCCCTCGAA
CACTTTTTAAGCCGTAGATAAACAGGCTGGGACACTTCACATGAGCGAAAAATACATCGTCACCTGGGAC
ATGTTGCAGATCCATGCACGTAAACTCGCAAGCCGACTGATGCCTTCTGAACAATGGAAAGGCATTATTG
CCGTAAGCCGTGGCGGTCTGTACCGGGTGCGTTACTGGCGCGTGAACTGGGTATTCGTCATGTCGATACC
GTTTGTATTTCCAGCTACGATCACGACAACCAGCGCGAGCTTAAAGTGCTGAAACGCGCAGAAGGCGATG
GCGAAGGCTTCATCGTTATTGATGACCTGGTGGATACCGGTGGTACTGCGGTTGCGATTCGTGAAATGTA
TCCAAAAGCGCACTTTGTCACCATCTTCGCAAAACCGGCTGGTCGTCCGCTGGTTGATGACTATGTTGTT
GATATCCCGCAAGATACCTGGATTGAACAGCCGTGGGATATGGGCGTCGTATTCGTCCCGCCAATCTCCG
GTCGCTAATCTTTTCAACGCCTGGCACTGCCGGGCGTTGTTCTTTTTAACTTCAGGCGGGTTACAATAGT
TTCCAGTAAGTATTCTGGAGGCTGCATCCATGACACAGGCAAACCTGAGCGAAACCCTGTTCAAACCCCG
CTTTAAACATCCTGAAACCTCGACGCTAGTCCGCCGCTTTAATCACGGCGCACAACCGCCTGTGCAGTCG
GCCCTTGATGGTAAAACCATCCCTCACTGGTATCGCATGATTAACCGTCTGATGTGGATCTGGCGCGGCA
TTGACCCACGCGAAATCCTCGACGTCCAGGCACGTATTGTGATGAGCGATGCCGAACGTACCGACGATGA
TTTATACGATACGGTGATTGGCTACCGTGGCGGCAACTGGATTTATGAGTGGGCCCCGGATCTTTGTGAA
GGAACCTTACTTCTGTGGTGTGACATAATTGGACAAACTACCTACAGAGATTTAAAGCTCTAAGGTAAAT
ATAAAATTTTTAAGTGTATAATGTGTTAAACTACTGATTCTAATTGTTTGTGTATTTTAGATTCCAACCT
ATGGAACTGATGAATGGGAGCAGTGGTGGAATGCCTTTAATGAGGAAAACCTGTTTTGCTCAGAAGAAAT
GCCATCTAGTGATGATGAGGCTACTGCTGACTCTCAACATTCTACTCCTCCAAAAAAGAAGAGAAAGGTA
GAAGACCCCAAGGACTTTCCTTCAGAATTGCTAAGTTTTTTGAGTCATGCTGTGTTTAGTAATAGAACTC
TTGCTTGCTTTGCTATTTACACCACAAAGGAAAAAGCTGCACTGCTATACAAGAAAATTATGGAAAAATA
TTCTGTAACCTTTATAAGTAGGCATAACAGTTATAATCATAACATACTGTTTTTTCTTACTCCACACAGG
CATAGAGTGTCTGCTATTAATAACTATGCTCAAAAATTGTGTACCTTTAGCTTTTTAATTTGTAAAGGGG
TTAATAAGGAATATTTGATGTATAGTGCCTTGACTAGAGATCATAATCAGCCATACCACATTTGTAGAGG
TTTTACTTGCTTTAAAAAACCTCCCACACCTCCCCCTGAACCTGAAACATAAAATGAATGCAATTGTTGT
TGTTAACTTGTTTATTGCAGCTTATAATGGTTACAAATAAAGCAATAGCATCACAAATTTCACAAATAAA
GCATTTTTTTCACTGCATTCTAGTTGTGGTTTGTCCAAACTCATCAATGTATCTTATCATGTCTGGATCA
ACTGGATAACTCAAGCTAACCAAAATCATCCCAAACTTCCCACCCCATACCCTATTACCACTGCCAATTA
CCTGTGGTTTCATTTACTCTAAACCTGTGATTCCTCTGAATTATTTTCATTTTAAAGAAATTGTATTTGT
TAAATATGTACTACAAACTTAGTAGTTGGAAGGGCTAATTCACTCCCAAAGAAGACAAGATATCCTTGAT
CTGTGGATCTACCACACACAAGGCTACTTCCCTGATTAGCAGAACTACACACCAGGGCCAGGGGTCAGAT
ATCCACTGACCTTTGGATGGTGCTACAAGCTAGTACCAGTTGAGCCAGATAAGGTAGAAGAGGCCAATAA
AGGAGAGAACACCAGCTTGTTACACCCTGTGAGCCTGCATGGGATGGATGACCCGGAGAGAGAAGTGTTA
GAGTGGAGGTTTGACAGCCGCCTAGCATTTCATCACGTGGCCCGAGAGCTGCATCCGGAGTACTTCAAGA
ACTGCTGATATCGAGCTTGCTACAAGGGACTTTCCGCTGGGGACTTTCCAGGGAGGCGTGGCCTGGGCGG
GACTGGGGAGTGGCGAGCCCTCAGATCCTGCATATAAGCAGCTGCTTTTTGCCTGTACTGGGTCTCTCTG
GTTAGACCAGATCTGAGCCTGGGAGCTCTCTGGCTAACTAGGGAACCCACTGCTTAAGCCTCAATAAAGC
TTGCCTTGAGTGCTTCAAGTAGTGTGTGCCCGTCTGTTGTGTGACTCTGGTAACTAGAGATCCCTCAGAC
CCTTTTAGTCAGTGTGGAAAATCTCTAGCAGTGGCGCCCGAACAGGGACTTGAAAGCGAAAGGGAAACCA
GAGGAGCTCTCTCGACGCAGGACTCGGCTTGCTGAAGCGCGCACGGCAAGAGGCGAGGGGCGGCGACTGG
TGAGTACGCCAAAAATTTTGACTAGCGGAGGCTAGAAGGAGAGAGATGGGTGCGAGAGCGTCAGTATTAA
GCGGGGGAGAATTAGATCGCGATGGGAAAAAATTCGGTTAAGGCCAGGGGGAAAGAAAAAATATAAATTA
AAACATATAGTATGGGCAAGCAGGGAGCTAGAACGATTCGCAGTTAATCCTGGCCTGTTAGAAACATCAG
AAGGCTGTAGACAAATACTGGGACAGCTACAACCATCCCTTCAGACAGGATCAGAAGAACTTAGATCATT
ATATAATACAGTAGCAACCCTCTATTGTGTGCATCAAAGGATAGAGATAAAAGACACCAAGGAAGCTTTA
GACAAGATAGAGGAAGAGCAAAACAAAAGTAAGACCACCGCACAGCAAGCGGCCGGCCGCTGATCTTCAG
ACCTGGAGGAGGAGATATGAGGGACAATTGGAGAAGTGAATTATATAAATATAAAGTAGTAAAAATTGAA
CCATTAGGAGTAGCACCCACCAAGGCAAAGAGAAGAGTGGTGCAGAGAGAAAAAAGAGCAGTGGGAATAG
GAGCTTTGTTCCTTGGGTTCTTGGGAGCAGCAGGAAGCACTATGGGCGCAGCGTCAATGACGCTGACGGT
ACAGGCCAGACAATTATTGTCTGGTATAGTGCAGCAGCAGAACAATTTGCTGAGGGCTATTGAGGCGCAA
CAGCATCTGTTGCAACTCACAGTCTGGGGCATCAAGCAGCTCCAGGCAAGAATCCTGGCTGTGGAAAGAT
ACCTAAAGGATCAACAGCTCCTGGGGATTTGGGGTTGCTCTGGAAAACTCATTTGCACCACTGCTGTGCC
TTGGAATGCTAGTTGGAGTAATAAATCTCTGGAACAGATTTGGAATCACACGACCTGGATGGAGTGGGAC
AGAGAAATTAACAATTACACAAGCTTAATACACTCCTTAATTGAAGAATCGCAAAACCAGCAAGAAAAGA
ATGAACAAGAATTATTGGAATTAGATAAATGGGCAAGTTTGTGGAATTGGTTTAACATAACAAATTGGCT
GTGGTATATAAAATTATTCATAATGATAGTAGGAGGCTTGGTAGGTTTAAGAATAGTTTTTGCTGTACTT
TCTATAGTGAATAGAGTTAGGCAGGGATATTCACCATTATCGTTTCAGACCCACCTCCCAACCCCGAGGG
GACCCGACAGGCCCGAAGGAATAGAAGAAGAAGGTGGAGAGAGAGACAGAGACAGATCCATTCGATTAGT
GAACGGATCTCGACGGTATCGCCAAATGGCAGTATTCATCCACAATTTTAAAAGAAAAGGGGGGATTGGG
GGGTACAGTGCAGGGGAAAGAATAGTAGACATAATAGCAACAGACATACAAACTAAAGAATTACAAAAAC
AAATTACAAAAATTCAAAATTTTCGGGTTTATTACAGGGACAGCAGAGATCCAGTTTGGATCGATAAGCT
TGATATCGAATTCCTGCAGCCCCGATAAAATAAAAGATTTTATTTAGTCTCCAGAAAAAGGGGGGAATGA
AAGACCCCACCTGTAGGTTTGGCAAGCTAGCTGCAGTAACGCCATTTTGCAAGGCATGGAAAAATACCAA
ACCAAGAATAGAGAAGTTCAGATCAAGGGCGGGTACATGAAAATAGCTAACGTTGGGCCAAACAGGATAT
CTGCGGTGAGCAGTTTCGGCCCCGGCCCGGGGCCAAGAACAGATGGTCACCGCAGTTTCGGCCCCGGCCC
GAGGCCAAGAACAGATGGTCCCCAGATATGGCCCAACCCTCAGCAGTTTCTTAAGACCCATCAGATGTTT
CCAGGCTCCCCCAAGGACCTGAAATGACCCTGCGCCTTATTTGAATTAACCAATCAGCCTGCTTCTCGCT
TCTGTTCGCGCGCTTCTGCTTCCCGAGCTCTATAAAAGAGCTCACAACCCCTCACTCGGCGCGCCAGTCC
TCCGACAGACTGAGTCGCCCGGGGGGGATCTGGAGCTCTCGAGAATTCTCACGCGTCGCCGCCACCATGA
AGACAATTATCGCCCTCAGTTACATTTTTTGTCTTGTTTTTGCGGATTATAAAGATGACGATGATAAAGG
ATCCATGGTTTCTAAGGGTGAAGAATTGTTCACCGGAGTTGTGCCCATCCTGGTTGAGCTGGACGGAGAC
GTTAACGGACACAAGTTCTCAGTGAGCGGCGAAGGAGAGGGCGACGCTACGTACGGTAAACTGACGTTGA
AGTTCATCTGTACAACAGGAAAGCTGCCAGTGCCCTGGCCTACACTCGTGACCACCCTCACCTACGGAGT
CCAGTGCTTCTCCCGGTACCCCGACCACATGAAACAGCACGATTTCTTCAAGTCCGCGATGCCTGAGGGC
TATGTTCAGGAACGCACCATATTCTTCAAGGACGACGGTAACTATAAAACCAGGGCTGAAGTTAAGTTCG
AGGGGGACACGTTGGTAAATAGAATTGAGTTGAAAGGAATCGATTTCAAAGAAGACGGCAATATTTTGGG
CCACAAGCTGGAGTACAACTACAACAGCCACAACGTGTATATTATGGCTGATAAGCAGAAGAACGGCATC
AAGGTGAACTTCAAAATCCGACACAATATCGAGGATGGCTCTGTGCAACTGGCCGACCATTACCAGCAAA
ACACGCCTATCGGCGACGGTCCGGTTTTGCTGCCAGATAACCACTACCTCTCCACGCAATCAGCCCTCTC
CAAGGATCCTAACGAAAAAAGAGACCATATGGTTCTGCTTGAATTCGTGACGGCTGCTGGGATCACCCTG
GGAATGGATGAGCTGTATAAGGGATCCGGGATCATCGCGGCAGTTGTCGTAGTGGCGCTCGTGATTTCTG
TGTGCGGTCTTGGAGTTTGCTACGCACAGCGGAAAGGTTATTTCTCTAAAGAGACTTCATTCCAGAAGAG
TAATTCTAGCAGTAAAGCTACAACCATGAGTGAGAACGATTTCAAGCATACCAAGTCATTCATTATATAA
GATCCTTGACTTGCGGCCGCAACTCCCACCTGCAACATGCGTGACTGACTGAGGCCGCGACTCTAGAGTC
GACCTGCAGGCATGCAAGCTTGATATCAAGCTTATCGATAATCAACCTCTGGATTACAAAATTTGTGAAA
GATTGACTGGTATTCTTAACTATGTTGCTCCTTTTACGCTATGTGGATACGCTGCTTTAATGCCTTTGTA
TCATGCTATTGCTTCCCGTATGGCTTTCATTTTCTCCTCCTTGTATAAATCCTGGTTGCTGTCTCTTTAT
GAGGAGTTGTGGCCCGTTGTCAGGCAACGTGGCGTGGTGTGCACTGTGTTTGCTGACGCAACCCCCACTG
GTTGGGGCATTGCCACCACCTGTCAGCTCCTTTCCGGGACTTTCGCTTTCCCCCTCCCTATTGCCACGGC
GGAACTCATCGCCGCCTGCCTTGCCCGCTGCTGGACAGGGGCTCGGCTGTTGGGCACTGACAATTCCGTG
GTGTTGTCGGGGAAATCATCGTCCTTTCCTTGGCTGCTCGCCTGTGTTGCCACCTGGATTCTGCGCGGGA
CGTCCTTCTGCTACGTCCCTTCGGCCCTCAATCCAGCGGACCTTCCTTCCCGCGGCCTGCTGCCGGCTCT
GCGGCCTCTTCCGCGTCTTCGCCTTCGCCCTCAGACGAGTCGGATCTCCCTTTGGGCCGCCTCCCCGCAT
CGATACCGTCGACCTCGAGGGAATTAATTCGAGCTCGGTACCTTTAAGACCAATGACTTACAAGGCAGCT
GTAGATCTTAGCCACTTTTTAAAAGAAAAGGGGGGACTGGAAGGGCTAATTCACTCCCAACGAAGACAAG
ATCTGCTTTTTGCTTGTACTGGGTCTCTCTGGTTAGACCAGATCTGAGCCTGGGAGCTCTCTGGCTAACT
AGGGAACCCACTGCTTAAGCCTCAATAAAGCTTGCCTTGAGTGCTTCAAGTAGTGTGTGCCCGTCTGTTG
TGTGACTCTGGTAACTAGAGATCCCTCAGACCCTTTTAGTCAGTGTGGAAAATCTCTAGCAGCATCTAGA
ATTAATTCCGTGTATTCTATAGTGTCACCTAAATCGTATGTGTATGATACATAAGGTTATGTATTAATTG
TAGCCGCGTTCTAACGACAATATGTACAAGCCTAATTGTGTAGCATCTGGCTTACTGAAGCAGACCCTAT
CATCTCTCTCGTAAACTGCCGTCAGAGTCGGTTTGGTTGGACGAACCTTCTGAGTTTCTGGTAACGCCGT
CCCGCACCCGGAAATGGTCAGCGAACCAATCAGCAGGGTCATCGCTAGCCAGATCCTCTACGCCGGACGC
ATCGTGGCCGGCATCACCGGCGCCACAGGTGCGGTTGCTGGCGCCTATATCGCCGACATCACCGATGGGG
AAGATCGGGCTCGCCACTTCGGGCTCATGAGCGCTTGTTTCGGCGTGGGTATGGTGGCAGGCCCCGTGGC
CGGGGGACTGTTGGGCGCCATCTCCTTGCATGCACCATTCCTTGCGGCGGCGGTGCTCAACGGCCTCAAC
CTACTACTGGGCTGCTTCCTAATGCAGGAGTCGCATAAGGGAGAGCGTCGAATGGTGCACTCTCAGTACA
ATCTGCTCTGATGCCGCATAGTTAAGCCAGCCCCGACACCCGCCAACACCCGCTGACGCGCCCTGACGGG
CTTGTCTGCTCCCGGCATCCGCTTACAGACAAGCTGTGACCGTCTCCGGGAGCTGCATGTGTCAGAGGTT
TTCACCGTCATCACCGAAACGCGCGAGACGAAAGGGCCTCGTGATACGCCTATTTTTATAGGTTAATGTC
ATGATAATAATGGTTTCTTAGACGTCAGGTGGCACTTTTCGGGGAAATGTGCGCGGAACCCCTATTTGTT
TATTTTTCTAAATACATTCAAATATGTATCCGCTCATGAGACAATAACCCTGATAAATGCTTCAATAATA
TTGAAAAAGGAAGAGTATGAGTATTCAACATTTCCGTGTCGCCCTTATTCCCTTTTTTGCGGCATTTTGC
CTTCCTGTTTTTGCTCACCCAGAAACGCTGGTGAAAGTAAAAGATGCTGAAGATCAGTTGGGTGCACGAG
TGGGTTACATCGAACTGGATCTCAACAGCGGTAAGATCCTTGAGAGTTTTCGCCCCGAAGAACGTTTTCC
AATGATGAGCACTTTTAAAGTTCTGCTATGTGGCGCGGTATTATCCCGTATTGACGCCGGGCAAGAGCAA
CTCGGTCGCCGCATACACTATTCTCAGAATGACTTGGTTGAGTACTCACCAGTCACAGAAAAGCATCTTA
CGGATGGCATGACAGTAAGAGAATTATGCAGTGCTGCCATAACCATGAGTGATAACACTGCGGCCAACTT
ACTTCTGACAACGATCGGAGGACCGAAGGAGCTAACCGCTTTTTTGCACAACATGGGGGATCATGTAACT
CGCCTTGATCGTTGGGAACCGGAGCTGAATGAAGCCATACCAAACGACGAGCGTGACACCACGATGCCTG
TAGCAATGGCAACAACGTTGCGCAAACTATTAACTGGCGAACTACTTACTCTAGCTTCCCGGCAACAATT
AATAGACTGGATGGAGGCGGATAAAGTTGCAGGACCACTTCTGCGCTCGGCCCTTCCGGCTGGCTGGTTT
ATTGCTGATAAATCTGGAGCCGGTGAGCGTGGGTCTCGCGGTATCATTGCAGCACTGGGGCCAGATGGTA
AGCCCTCCCGTATCGTAGTTATCTACACGACGGGGAGTCAGGCAACTATGGATGAACGAAATAGACAGAT
CGCTGAGATAGGTGCCTCACTGATTAAGCATTGGTAACTGTCAGACCAAGTTTACTCATATATACTTTAG
ATTGATTTAAAACTTCATTTTTAATTTAAAAGGATCTAGGTGAAGATCCTTTTTGATAATCTCATGACCA
AAATCCCTTAACGTGAGTTTTCGTTCCACTGAGCGTCAGACCCCGTAGAAAAGATCAAAGGATCTTCTTG
AGATCCTTTTTTTCTGCGCGTAATCTGCTGCTTGCAAACAAAAAAACCACCGCTACCAGCGGTGGTTTGT
TTGCCGGATCAAGAGCTACCAACTCTTTTTCCGAAGGTAACTGGCTTCAGCAGAGCGCAGATACCAAATA
CTGTTCTTCTAGTGTAGCCGTAGTTAGGCCACCACTTCAAGAACTCTGTAGCACCGCCTACATACCTCGC
TCTGCTAATCCTGTTACCAGTGGCTGCTGCCAGTGGCGATAAGTCGTGTCTTACCGGGTTGGACTCAAGA
CGATAGTTACCGGATAAGGCGCAGCGGTCGGGCTGAACGGGGGGTTCGTGCACACAGCCCAGCTTGGAGC
GAACGACCTACACCGAACTGAGATACCTACAGCGTGAGCTATGAGAAAGCGCCACGCTTCCCGAAGGGAG
AAAGGCGGACAGGTATCCGGTAAGCGGCAGGGTCGGAACAGGAGAGCGCACGAGGGAGCTTCCAGGGGGA
AACGCCTGGTATCTTTATAGTCCTGTCGGGTTTCGCCACCTCTGACTTGAGCGTCGATTTTTGTGATGCT
CGTCAGGGGGGCGGAGCCTATGGAAAAACGCCAGCAACGCGGCCTTTTTACGGTTCCTGG
Features (pLannotate 1.2.2; 35 found; start..end, strand, type, name):
     14..147     +  rep_origin     RSF ori (fragment): Plasmids containing the RSF 1030 origin of replication can be propagated in E. coli cells that contain additional plasmids with compatible origins.
    149..205     +  CDS            lacI (fragment): lac repressor; lacI; The lac repressor binds to the lac operator to inhibit transcription in E. coli. This inhibition can be relieved by adding lactose or isopropyl-β-D-thiogalactopyranoside (IPTG).
    212..541     +  promoter       SV40 promoter: SV40 enhancer and early promoter
    741..860     +  CDS            gpt (fragment): XGPT_ECOLI - Also known as gpp, gxu. Experimental evidence at protein level: Swiss-Prot protein existence level 1. Purine salvage pathway enzyme that catalyzes the transfer of the ribosyl-5-phosphate group from 5-phospho-alpha-D-ribose 1- diphosphate (PRPP) to the N9 position of the 6-oxopurines guanine and xanthine to form the corresponding ribonucleotides GMP (guanosine 5'- monophosphate) and XMP (xanthosine 5'-monophosphate), with the release of PPi. To a lesser extent, also acts on hypoxanthine (PubMed:9100006, PubMed:3886014). Does not ribophosphorylate adenine (PubMed:3886014). From Esch
    860..1195    +  CDS            gpt (fragment): XGPT_ECOLI - Also known as gpp, gxu. Experimental evidence at protein level: Swiss-Prot protein existence level 1. Purine salvage pathway enzyme that catalyzes the transfer of the ribosyl-5-phosphate group from 5-phospho-alpha-D-ribose 1- diphosphate (PRPP) to the N9 position of the 6-oxopurines guanine and xanthine to form the corresponding ribonucleotides GMP (guanosine 5'- monophosphate) and XMP (xanthosine 5'-monophosphate), with the release of PPi. To a lesser extent, also acts on hypoxanthine (PubMed:9100006, PubMed:3886014). Does not ribophosphorylate adenine (PubMed:3886014). From Esch
   1290..1595    +  CDS            frsA (fragment): FRSA_ECOLI - Also known as yafA. Experimental evidence at protein level: Swiss-Prot protein existence level 1. Catalyzes the hydrolysis of esters (PubMed:15808744). Displays esterase activity toward pNP-butyrate (PubMed:15808744). May stimulate mixed-acid fermentation by acting as a fermentation/respiration switch that down-regulates respiration and up- regulates fermentation rates (PubMed:15169777). From Escherichia coli (strain K12).
   1599..1673    +  CDS            small t antigen (fragment): SV40 (simian virus 40) small t antigen
   1675..1740    +  intron         small t intron: SV40 (simian virus 40) small t antigen intron
   1870..1890    +  CDS            SV40 NLS: nuclear localization signal of SV40 (simian virus 40) large T antigen
   2209..2292    +  CDS            large T antigen (fragment): large T antigen from SV40 (simian virus 40)
   2315..2449    +  polyA_signal   SV40 poly(A) signal: SV40 polyadenylation signal
   2616..2945    +  CDS            nef (fragment): NEF_HV1BR - Experimental evidence at protein level: Swiss-Prot protein existence level 1. Extracellular Nef protein targets CD4(+) T-lymphocytes for apoptosis by interacting with CXCR4 surface receptors (PubMed:14990729). From Human immunodeficiency virus type 1 group M subtype B (isolate BRU/LAI) (HIV-1).
   2993..3250    +  LTR            5' LTR (truncated): truncated 5' long terminal repeat (LTR) from HIV-1
   3297..3422    +  misc_feature   HIV-1 Ψ: packaging signal of human immunodeficiency virus type 1
   3406..3744    +  CDS            HIV-1 gag (fragment): gag protein from human immunodeficiency virus 1; gag
   3919..4152    +  misc_feature   RRE: The Rev response element (RRE) of HIV-1 allows for Rev-dependent mRNA export from the nucleus to the cytoplasm.
   4529..4629    +  CDS            Rev (fragment): human immunodeficiency virus 1 (HIV-1) Rev protein; rev; enhances nuclear export of unspliced and incompletely spliced viral mRNAs
   4666..4783    +  misc_feature   cPPT/CTS: central polypurine tract and central termination sequence of HIV-1
   4820..4852    -  misc_feature   MCS (fragment): pBluescript multiple cloning site
   4936..5343    +  promoter       SFFV promoter: spleen focus-forming virus long terminal repeat (LTR) promoter
   5465..6181    +  CDS            EGFP: EGFP is a basic (constitutively fluorescent) green fluorescent protein published in 1996, derived from Aequorea victoria. It is reported to be a rapidly-maturing weak dimer with moderate acid sensitivity.
   6185..6367    +  CDS            JAM2 (fragment): JAM2_HUMAN - Also known as C21orf43 From Homo sapiens (Human).
   6431..6461    +  misc_feature   MCS (fragment): pUC18/19 multiple cloning site
   6462..6480    +  misc_feature   MCS (fragment): pBluescript multiple cloning site
   6480..7068    +  misc_feature   WPRE: woodchuck hepatitis virus posttranscriptional regulatory element
   7069..7091    +  misc_feature   MCS (fragment): pBluescript multiple cloning site
   7108..7176    +  CDS            nef (fragment): NEF_HV1Z2 - Experimental evidence at protein level: Swiss-Prot protein existence level 1. Extracellular Nef protein targets CD4(+) T-lymphocytes for apoptosis by interacting with CXCR4 surface receptors. From Human immunodeficiency virus type 1 group M subtype D (isolate Z2/CDC-Z34) (HIV-1).
   7178..7411    +  LTR            3' LTR (ΔU3): self-inactivating 3' long terminal repeat (LTR) from HIV-1
   7436..7454    -  promoter       SP6 promoter: promoter for bacteriophage SP6 RNA polymerase
   7682..7961    +  CDS            TcR (fragment): tetracycline efflux protein; tet; confers resistance to tetracycline
   7962..8010    -  misc_feature   bom (fragment): basis of mobility region from pBR322
   8112..8147    -  CDS            rop (fragment): Rop protein, which maintains plasmids at low copy number; rop
   8242..8346    +  promoter       AmpR promoter: bla
   8347..9207    +  CDS            AmpR: β-lactamase; bla; confers resistance to ampicillin, carbenicillin, and related antibiotics
   9378..9966    +  rep_origin     ori: high-copy-number ColE1/pMB1/pBR322/pUC origin of replication
