[The description below was written by a language model from this plasmid's Addgene catalogue record and pLannotate feature annotations shown in this document.]
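Description:
pHR-flag-GFP-JAM-B is a roughly 10 kb HIV-1-derived lentiviral transfer plasmid on the pHR backbone, intended for mammalian expression of a synthetic cell adhesion molecule (synCAM). It is maintained in E. coli through a high-copy ColE1/pUC-type origin and selected with ampicillin via the bla gene. The backbone also carries non-functional remnants of older cloning vectors (fragments annotated as tetracycline resistance, rop, bom, lacI and an RSF origin). There is also an SV40 promoter-driven gpt region with SV40 small t intron and polyadenylation sequences outside the viral genome. The gpt coding sequence is annotated only as fragments, so the record does not support treating it as a working marker.

The packaged region runs from a truncated 5' LTR through the Ψ packaging signal, a partial gag sequence, the Rev response element and the cPPT/CTS, to a U3-deleted, self-inactivating 3' LTR. This arrangement needs packaging functions supplied in trans and leaves the integrated provirus dependent on its internal promoter. That promoter is the spleen focus-forming virus (SFFV) LTR promoter, which drives an open reading frame containing EGFP followed almost immediately by a short fragment of human JAM2 (JAM-B), with a WPRE downstream to enhance transcript stability and expression. The plasmid name indicates a FLAG tag, and there is unannotated sequence between the promoter and EGFP, but the feature table does not annotate a tag or a signal peptide.

The layout suggests a fusion in which GFP is joined to a JAM-B-derived portion, although the record does not say which JAM-B domains are included. The associated work concerns programming multicellular assembly with synthetic adhesion molecules, so the construct is presumably used to transduce cells stably with this synCAM.
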