Addgene plasmid #205191: pHR-flag-GFP-JAM-B
Purpose: This vector encodes of a synCAM (JAM-B) and GFP
Depositing lab: Wendell Lim. Depositing organization: University of California, San Francisco (UCSF). Publication: Programming multicellular assembly with synthetic cell adhesion molecules. Stevens AJ, Harris AR, Gerdts J, Kim KH, Trentesaux C, Ramirez JT, McKeithan WL, Fattahi F, Klein OD, Fletcher DA, Lim WA. Nature. 2023 Feb;614(7946):144-152. doi: 10.1038/s41586-022-05622-z. Epub 2022 Dec 12. PubMed 36509107.
Backbone
  Vector backbone: pHR
  Vector type: Mammalian Expression, Lentiviral
Growth in bacteria
  Bacterial resistance: Ampicillin, 100 μg/mL
  Growth temperature: 37°C
  Growth strain: NEB Stable
  Copy number: High Copy
Gene/Insert
  Gene/Insert name: synCAM JAM-B and GFP
  Species: Synthetic
Terms and licenses: Academic/Nonprofit Terms; Industry Terms: Not Available to Industry
How to cite: pHR-flag-GFP-JAM-B was a gift from Wendell Lim (Addgene plasmid # 205191 ; http://n2t.net/addgene:205191 ; RRID:Addgene_205191)
